>Addgene plasmid #67035 | pRJPaph-HcRed | depositor full sequence | sequence record 115548 | pRJPaph-HcRed sequence 8700 bps
AGCTTTAATGCGGTAGTTTATCACAGTTAAATTGCTAACGCAGTCAGGCACCGTGTATGAAATCTAACAA
TGCGCTCATCGTCATCCTCGGCACCGTCACCCTGGATGCTGTAGGCATAGGCTTGGTTATGCCGGTACTG
CCGGGCCTCTTGCGGGATATCGTCCATTCCGACAGCATCGCCAGTCACTATGGCGTGCTGCTAGCGCTAT
ATGCGTTGATGCAATTTCTATGCGCACCCGTTCTCGGAGCACTGTCCGACCGCTTTGGCCGCCGCCCAGT
CCTGCTCGCTTCGCTACTTGGAGCCACTATCGACTACGCGATCATGGCGACCACACCCGTCCTGTGGATC
CTCTACGCCGGACGCATCGTGGCCGGCATCACCGGCGCCACAGGTGCGGTTGCTGGCGCCTATATCGCCG
ACATCACCGATGGGGAAGATCGGGCTCGCCACTTCGGGCTCATGAGCGCTTGTTTCGGCGTGGGTATGGT
GGCAGGCCCCGTGGCCGGGGGACTGTTGGGCGCCATCTCCTTGCATGCACCATTCCTTGCGGCGGCGGTG
CTCAACGGCCTCAACCTACTACTGGGCTGCTTCCTAATGCAGGAGTCGCATAAGGGAGAGCGTCGACCGA
TGCCCTTGAGAGCCTTCAACCCAGTCAGCTCCTTCCGGTGGGCGCGGGGCATGACTATCGTCGCCGCACT
TATGACTGTCTTCTTTATCATGCAACTCGTAGGACAGGTGCCGGCAGCGCTCTGGGTCATTTTCGGCGAG
GACCGCTTTCGCTGGAGCGCGACGATGATCGGCCTGTCGCTTGCGGTATTCGGAATCTTGCACGCCCTCG
CTCAAGCCTTCGTCACTGGTCCCGCCACCAAACGTTTCGGCGAGAAGCAGGCCATTATCGCCGGCATGGC
GGCCGACGCGCTGGGCTACGTCTTGCTGGCGTTCGCGACGCGAGGCTGGATGGCCTTCCCCATTATGATT
CTTCTCGCTTCCGGCGGCATCGGGATGCCCGCGTTGCAGGCCATGCTGTCCAGGCAGGTAGATGACGACC
ATCAGGGACAGCTTCAAGGATCGCTCGCGGCTCTTACCAGCCTAACTTCGATCACTGGACCGCTGATCGT
CACGGCGATTTATGCCGCCTCGGCGAGCACATGGAACGGGTTGGCATGGATTGTAGGCGCCGCCCTATAC
CTTGTCTGCCTCCCCGCGTTGCGTCGCGGTGCATGGAGCCGGGCCACCTCGACCTGAATGGAAGCCGGCG
GCACCTCGCTAACGGATTCACCACTCCAAGAATTGGAGCCAATCAATTCTTGCGGAGAACTGTGAATGCG
CAAACCAACCCTTGGCAGAACATATCCATCGCGTCCGCCATCTCCAGCAGCCGCACGCGGCGCATCTCGG
GCAGCGTTGGGTCCTGGCCACGGGTGCGCATGATCGTGCTCCTGTCGTTGAGGACCCGGCTAGGCTGGCG
GGGTTGCCTTACTGGTTAGCAGAATGAATCACCGATACGCGAGCGAACGTGAAGCGACTGCTGCTGCAAA
ACGTCTGCGACCTGAGCAACAACATGAATGGTCTTCGGTTTCCGTGTTTCGTAAAGTCTGGAAACGCGGA
AGTCAGCGCCCTGCACCATTATGTTCCGGATCTGCATCGCAGGATGCTGCTGGCTACCCTGTGGAACACC
TACATCTGTATTAACGAAGCGCTGGCATTGACCCTGAGTGATTTTTCTCTGGTCCCGCCGCATCCATACC
GCCAGTTGTTTACCCTCACAACGTTCCAGTAACCGGGCATGTTCATCATCAGTAACCCGTATCGTGAGCA
TCCTCTCTCGTTTCATCGGTATCATTACCCCCATGAACAGAAATTCCCCCTTACACGGAGGCATCAAGTG
ACCAAACAGGAAAAAACCGCCCTTAACATGGCCCGCTTTATCAGAAGCCAGACATTAACGCTTCTGGAGA
AACTCAACGAGCTGGACGCGGATGAACAGGCAGACATCTGTGAATCGCTTCACGACCACGCTGATGAGCT
TTACCGCAGCTGCCTCGCGCGTTTCGGTGATGACGGTGAAAACCTCTGACACATGCAGCTCCCGGAGACG
GTCACAGCTTGTCTGTAAGCGGATGCCGGGAGCAGACAAGCCCGTCAGGGCGCGTCAGCGGGTGTTGGCG
GGTGTCGGGGCGCAGCCATGACCCAGTCACGTAGCGATAGCGGAGTGTATACTGGCTTAACTATGCGGCA
TCAGAGCAGATTGTACTGAGAGTGCACCATATGCGGTGTGAAATACCGCACAGATGCGTAAGGAGAAAAT
ACCGCATCAGGCGCTCTTCCGCTTCCTCGCTCACTGACTCGCTGCGCTCGGTCGTTCGGCTGCGGCGAGC
GGTATCAGCTCACTCAAAGGCGGTAATACGGTTATCCACAGAATCAGGGGATAACGCAGGAAAGAACATG
TGAGCAAAAGGCCAGCAAAAGGCCAGGAACCGTAAAAAGGCCGCGTTGCTGGCGTTTTTCCATAGGCTCC
GCCCCCCTGACGAGCATCACAAAAATCGACGCTCAAGTCAGAGGTGGCGAAACCCGACAGGACTATAAAG
ATACCAGGCGTTTCCCCCTGGAAGCTCCCTCGTGCGCTCTCCTGTTCCGACCCTGCCGCTTACCGGATAC
CTGTCCGCCTTTCTCCCTTCGGGAAGCGTGGCGCTTTCTCATAGCTCACGCTGTAGGTATCTCAGTTCGG
TGTAGGTCGTTCGCTCCAAGCTGGGCTGTGTGCACGAACCCCCCGTTCAGCCCGACCGCTGCGCCTTATC
CGGTAACTATCGTCTTGAGTCCAACCCGGTAAGACACGACTTATCGCCACTGGCAGCAGCCACTGGTAAC
AGGATTAGCAGAGCGAGGTATGTAGGCGGTGCTACAGAGTTCTTGAAGTGGTGGCCTAACTACGGCTACA
CTAGAAGGACAGTATTTGGTATCTGCGCTCTGCTGAAGCCAGTTACCTTCGGAAAAAGAGTTGGTAGCTC
TTGATCCGGCAAACAAACCACCGCTGGTAGCGGTGGTTTTTTTGTTTGCAAGCAGCAGATTACGCGCAGA
AAAAAAGGATCTCAAGAAGATCCTTTGATCTTTTCTACGGGGTCTGACGCTCAGTGGAACGAAAACTCAC
GTTAAGGGATTTTGGTCATGAGATTATCAAAAAGGATCTTCACCTAGATCCTTTTAAATTAAAAATGAAG
TTTTAAATCAATCTAAAGTATATATGAGTAAACTTGGTCTGACAGTTACCAATGCTTAATCAGTGAGGCA
CCTATCTCAGCGATCTGTCTATTTCGTTCATCCATAGTTGCCTGACTCCCCGTCGTGTAGATAACTACGA
TACGGGAGGGCTTACCATCTGGCCCCAGTGCTGCAATGATACCGCGAGACCCACGCTCACCGGCTCCAGA
TTTATCAGCAATAAACCAGCCAGCCGGAAGGGCCGAGCGCAGAAGTGGTCCTGCAACTTTATCCGCCTCC
ATCCAGTCTATTAATTGTTGCCGGGAAGCTAGAGTAAGTAGTTCGCCAGTTAATAGTTTGCGCAACGTTG
TTGCCATTGCCGCGGTTCGGTGATGCCACGATCCTCGCCCTGCTGGCGAAGATCGAAGAGAAGCAGGACG
AGCTTGGCAAGGTCATGATGGGCGTGGTCCGCCCGAGGGCAGAGCCATGACTTTTTCCACCGCGGTGGCG
GCCGCTCTAGACGGTAATAGGGATCGGAGAAGTCGACGCGGGCCCGGAGCTGCGGGCTCACCGCCATCGA
GGCGATGATAGCATCGCCCCGGTTCGAGGTGAGCGCGTCGACCAGGGTCTCGAAGCGGCGCATCTGCACC
GTGCAGGTGACCTTGATCTCCTCGCAGAGCGCGCGGGCGAGATCGACGTTGAAGCCGGCCGGATTGCCGT
CGGCGCCGGTGTAGTTGAACGGCGGATAGTCGGTCTCGGTCAAAAAGCGGATCACGGTCAGGCGCGACAG
GTCCGGCCGCTCCGGCCGCCGCCGCGGGTCCCAGAAGCCGGGCACGGCCTGCGGGGCCGCCTGGGGCGCG
ACCTGCGGGGTGACCTGGGGCGCCGCCGGAGGCTGCTTGGCCGGGGCCTGCGCCTGCGCGCCGGGCAAGC
CGGCGAACAGGCAGGCGCCGACGGCCAGCCCTGTCAGCAAGCCACGGGCAGATTTGGACGATTTCGCCTG
TTGCGATGGAGCCATCGGCCGGAAATGAACGAATTTCGTTGGGATCGGAGGGCCTTATAGACCATCCGCC
CGGGAACGCGAGCGCCGATTGCGGTCAGGGTGAAGGTGCGCTCCCTCTCCCGCTTGCGGGAGGGGGGCGG
GGAGAGGGTGTCTCCGCGGAGGGACAATCCCCGAGAGGAGAGAGCCCTCACCCGGCGCTCTGCCATAGCC
GAGGCTTTGCCTCGGCGTCTTAGAGGACGGCCGCCAAAAGCGGCCTATACCTCTCCCGCAAGCGGGAGAG
GTTACACCGAGGACGCGGTCCGACCGATCCACCAAACTACAGATAACGCCTGCAGGACTAGTCAAGATCT
AAGCTTCAATTCTCAGTTGGCCTTCTCGGGCAGGTCGCTGTACCGGGCCACGCTGGCCTCGTACAGCTCG
AAGTACTCGTCCTTCTTCTTCCGCAGCATCTGGAGCCGGATGTCGGTGAAGTGGAAGCCGGGCATGGTCA
GGGCGCGCACGGCCTTCTTGCTCCGGTAGCTGGTGTAGTGGTGGCAGATCAGGTGCCGGTCGCCCACCTT
CAGGGCCATCACGTTCCGGCCGCACAGCACGCCGTTCTCGGGGTACACCACCTCGGTGCTGGGCTCCCAG
CCGCCGCTCTTGTTCTTCATCACGGGGCCGTCGGCGGGGAAGTTGGTGCCGTGCACCTTCACCTTGTAGA
TCAGGCAGTTGCCCTCCAGGCTGGTGTCCTGGTGGGCGGTCAGGATGCCGCCGTCCTCGTAGGTGGTGGT
TCTCTCCCAGGTGAAGCCCTCGGGGAAGCTCTGCTTGAAGAAGTCGGGGATCTCGGCGGTGTGGTGCACG
AAGGTCCTGCTGCCGTACTCGCAGCAGGGGGCCAGGATGTCGAAGGCGAAGGGCAGGGGGGCGCCCTCGG
TCACGTGGATTCTCATGCTCTGGGTGCCGGCGAAGGGGTTGCCGTCGCCCTCGCCCTCGCACTTGAAGTA
GTGGCCGTTCACGGTGCCCTCCATGTACATCTTGATGCGCATACTCTCCTTCAGCAGGCCGCTCACCATA
ATTATATCTCCTTCTTATTTCTAGTATCCTGTCTCTTGATCAGATCTTGATCCCCTGCGCCATCAGATCC
TTGGCGGCAAGAAAGCCATCCAGTTTACTTTGCAGGGCTTCCCAACCTTACCAGAGGGCGCCCCAGCTGG
CAATTCCGGTTCGCTTGCTGTCCATAAAACCGCCCAGTCTAGCTATCGCCATGTAAGCCCACTGCAAGCT
ACCTGCTTTCTCTTTGCGCTTGCGTTTTCCCTTGTCCAGATAGCCCAGTAGCTGACATTCATCCGGGGTC
AGCACCGTTTCTGCGGACTGGCTTTCTACGTGTTCCGCTTCCTTTAGCAGCCCTTGCGCCCTGAGTGCTT
GCGGCAGCGTGCGAGCTCGAATTCCGTATGGCAATGAAAGACGGTGAGCTGGTGATATGGGATAGTGTTC
ACCCTTGTTACACCGTTTTCCATGAGCAAACTGAAACGTTTTCATCGCTCTGGAGTGAATACCACGACGA
TTTCCGGCAGTTTCTACACATATATTCGCAAGATGTGGCGTGTTACGGTGAAAACCTGGCCTATTTCCCT
AAAGGGTTTATTGAGAATATGTTTTTCGTCTCAGCCAATCCCTGGGTGAGTTTCACCAGTTTTGATTTAA
ACGTGGCCAATATGGACAACTTCTTCGCCCCCGTTTTCACCATGGGCAAATATTATACGCAAGGCGACAA
GGTGCTGATGCCGCTGGCGATTCAGGTTCATCATGCCGTTTGTGATGGCTTCCATGTCGGCAGAATGCTT
AATGAATTACAACAGTACTGCGATGAGTGGCAGGGCGGGGCGTAATTTTTTTAAGGCAGTTATTGGTGCC
CTTAAACGCCTGGTTGCTACGCCTGAATAAGTGATAATAAGCGGATGAATGGCAGAAATTCGAAAGCAAA
TTCGACCCGGTCGTCGGTTCAGGGCAGGGTCGTTAAATAGCCGCTTATGTCTATTGCTGGTTTACCGGTT
TATTGACTACCGGAAGCAGTGTGACCGTGTGCTTCTCAAATGCCTGAGGCCAGTTTGCTCAGGCTCTCCC
CGTGGAGGTAATAATTGACGATATGATCCAGCCGACCAGGCTTTCCACGCCCGCGTGCCGCTCCATGTCG
TTCGCGCGGTTCTCGGAAACGCGCTGCCGCGTTTCGTGATTGTCACGCTCAAGCCCGTAGTCCCGTTCGA
GCGTCGCGCAGAGGTCAGCGAGGGCGCGGTAGGCCCGATACGGCTCATGGATGGTGTTTCGGGTCGGGTG
AATCTTGTTGATGGCGATATGGATGTGCAGGTTGTCGGTGTCGTGATGCACGGCACTGACGCGCTGATGC
TCGGCGAAGCCAAGCCCAGCGCAGATGCGGTCCTCAATCGCGCGCAACGTCTCCGCGTCGGGCTTCTCTC
CCGCGCGGAAGCTAACCAGCAGGTGATAGGTCTTGTCGGCCTCGGAACGGGTGTTGCCGTGCTGGGTCGC
CATCACCTCGGCCATGACAGCGGGCAGGGTGTTTGCCTCGCAGTTCGTGACGCGCACGTGACCCAGGCGC
TCGGTCTTGCCTTGCTCGTCGGTGATGTACTTCACCAGCTCCGCGAAGTCGCTCTTCTTGATGGAGCGCA
TGGGGACGTGCTTGGCAATCACGCGCACCCCCCGGCCGTTTTAGCGGCTAAAAAAGTCATGGCTCTGCCC
TCGGGCGGACCACGCCCATCATGACCTTGCCAAGCTCGTCCTGCTTCTCTTCGATCTTCGCCAGCAGGGC
GAGGATCGTGGCATCACCGAACCGCGCCGTGCGCGGGTCGTCGGTGAGCCAGAGTTTCAGCAGGCCGCCC
AGGCGGCCCAGGTCGCCATTGATGCGGGCCAGCTCGCGGACGTGCTCATAGTCCACGACGCCCGTGATTT
TGTAGCCCTGGCCGACGGCCAGCAGGTAGGCCGACAGGCTCATGCCGGCCGCCGCCGCCTTTTCCTCAAT
CGCTCTTCGTTCGTCTGGAAGGCAGTACACCTTGATAGGTGGGCTGCCCTTCCTGGTTGGCTTGGTTTCA
TCAGCCATCCGCTTGCCCTCATCTGTTACGCCGGCGGTAGCCGGCCAGCCTCGCAGAGCAGGATTCCCGT
TGAGCACCGCCAGGTGCGAATAAGGGACAGTGAAGAAGGAACACCCGCTCGCGGGTGGGCCTACTTCACC
TATCCTGCCCGGCTGACGCCGTTGGATACACCAAGGAAAGTCTACACGAACCCTTTGGCAAAATCCTGTA
TATCGTGCGAAAAAGGATGGATATACCGAAAAAATCGCTATAATGACCCCGAAGCAGGGTTATGCAGCGG
AAAAGCGCTGCTTCCCTGCTGTTTTGTGGAATATCTACCGACTGGAAACAGGCAAATGCAGGAAATTACT
GAACTGAGGGGACAGGCGAGAGACGATGCCAAAGAGCTACACCGACGAGCTGGCCGAGTGGGTTGAATCC
CGCGCGGCCAAGAAGCGCCGGCGTGATGAGGCTGCGGTTGCGTTCCTGGCGGTGAGGGCGGATGTCGAGG
CGGCGTTAGCGTCCGGCTATGCGCTCGTCACCATTTGGGAGCACATGCGGGAAACGGGGAAGGTCAAGTT
CTCCTACGAGACGTTCCGCTCGCACGCCAGGCGGCACATCAAGGCCAAGCCCGCCGATGTGCCCGCACCG
CAGGCCAAGGCTGCGGAACCCGCGCCGGCACCCAAGACGCCGGAGCCACGGCGGCCGAAGCAGGGGGGCA
AGGCTGAAAAGCCGGCCCCCGCTGCGGCCCCGACCGGCTTCACCTTCAACCCAACACCGGACAAAAAGGA
TCTACTGTAATGGCGAAAATTCACATGGTTTTGCAGGGCAAGGGCGGGGTCGGCAAGTCGGCCATCGCCG
CGATCATTGCGCAGTACAAGATGGACAAGGGGCAGACACCCTTGTGCATCGACACCGACCCGGTGAACGC
GACGTTCGAGGGCTACAAGGCCCTGAACGTCCGCCGGCTGAACATCATGGCCGGCGACGAAATTAACTCG
CGCAACTTCGACACCCTGGTCGAGCTGATTGCGCCGACCAAGGATGACGTGGTGATCCTCTACGCCGGAC
GCATCGTGGCCGGCATCACCGGCGCCACAGGTGCGGTTGCTGGCGCCTATATCGCCGACATCACCGATGG
GGAAGATCCTTGAAGCTGTCCCTGATGGTCGTCATCTACCTGCCTGGACAGCATGGCCTGCAACGCGGGC
ATCCCGATGCCGCCGGAAGCGAGAAGAATCATAATGGGGAAGGCCATCCAGCCTCGCGTCGCGAACGCCA
GCAAGACGTAGCCCAGCGCGTCGGCCGCCATGCCGGCGATAATGGCCTGCTTCTCGCCGAAACGTTTGGT
GGCGGGACCAGTGACGAAGGCTTGAGCGAGGGCGTGCAAGATTCCGAATACCGCAAGCGACAGGCCATGT
TTGACAGCTTATCATCGATA
Features (pLannotate 1.2.2; 19 found; start..end, strand, type, name):
     57..1244    +  CDS            tetA: TCR3_ECOLX - Experimental evidence at protein level: Swiss-Prot protein existence level 1. Resistance to tetracycline by an active tetracycline efflux. This is an energy-dependent process that decreases the accumulation of the antibiotic in whole cells. This protein functions as a metal- tetracycline/H(+) antiporter. From Escherichia coli. This protein is used as a marker in many commonly used cloning vectors, such as pBR322 and pACYC184.
   1489..1884    -  CDS            YPB1_ECOLX: Protein predicted: Swiss-Prot protein existence level 4. From Escherichia coli.
   1888..2079    +  CDS            rop: Rop protein, which maintains plasmids at low copy number; rop
   2181..2321    +  misc_feature   bom: basis of mobility region from pBR322
   2507..3095    -  rep_origin     ori: high-copy-number ColE1/pMB1/pBR322/pUC origin of replication
   3267..3580    -  CDS            bla(M) (fragment): β-lactamase lacking the signal sequence; bla(M); allows cytosolic expression of β-lactamase
   3581..3690    +  CDS            traJ (fragment): oriT-recognizing protein; traJ
   3696..3721    +  misc_feature   MCS (fragment): pBluescript multiple cloning site
   4563..5249    -  CDS            HcRed1: far-red fluorescent variant of Heteractis crispa chromoprotein mammalian codon-optimized
   5293..5610    -  CDS            tnpA (fragment): TN5P_ECOLX - Also known as tnp. Experimental evidence at protein level: Swiss-Prot protein existence level 1. Mediates transposition of transposon Tn5 by a 'cut and paste' mechanism. First, the monomeric transposase binds the 19 bp inverted DNA repeats flanking the transposon. Then, dimerization of the DNA- bound transposase creates a synaptic DNA complex. After nicking of the first DNA strand, excision of the transposon proceeds through a series of intermediates. The transposase then mediates the insertion of the transposon at a new site by strand transfer. The activity of the wild- type tran
   5619..6065    +  CDS            CmR (fragment): chloramphenicol acetyltransferase; cat; confers resistance to chloramphenicol
   6325..6879    -  CDS            traI (fragment): TRAI6_ECOLX - Experimental evidence at protein level: Swiss-Prot protein existence level 1. The initiation process of transfer DNA synthesis requires the interaction of at least three plasmid-specific components (TraH, I, and J) at the transfer origin resulting in the assembly of a specialised nucleoprotein complex - the relaxosome. Site- and strand-specific cleavage at the transfer origin is dependent on TraI and TraJ. From Escherichia coli.
   6917..7288    -  CDS            traJ: oriT-recognizing protein; traJ
   7321..7430    -  oriT           oriT: incP origin of transfer
   7656..8057    +  CDS            traK: TRAK4_ECOLX - Experimental evidence at protein level: Swiss-Prot protein existence level 1. From Escherichia coli.
   8060..8317    +  CDS            traL (fragment): TRAL4_ECOLX - Experimental evidence at protein level: Swiss-Prot protein existence level 1. From Escherichia coli.
   8314..8408    +  CDS            TcR (fragment): tetracycline efflux protein; tet; confers resistance to tetracycline
   8405..8676    -  CDS            TcR (fragment): tetracycline efflux protein; tet; confers resistance to tetracycline
   8681..9       +  promoter       tet promoter (across the origin): E. coli promoter for tetracycline efflux protein gene
