[The description below was written by a language model from this plasmid's Addgene catalogue record and pLannotate feature annotations shown in this document.]
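Description:
pRJPaph-HcRed is a mobilizable bacterial integration vector built on the pSUP202pol4 backbone, designed to insert a constitutively expressed far-red fluorescent marker into the chromosome of Bradyrhizobium diazoefficiens USDA 110 (formerly B. japonicum). The 8.7 kb plasmid replicates in E. coli from a ColE1/pMB1-type origin accompanied by rop and the pBR322 bom region, and is selected with tetracycline through an intact tetA efflux gene driven by the tet promoter. The feature table also shows only fragments of β-lactamase and chloramphenicol acetyltransferase genes, remnants of the pBR325-like ancestry that are interrupted and should not be assumed functional. An IncP (RP4-type) transfer region, comprising oriT with traJ, traK and partial traI and traL sequences, allows the plasmid to be moved by conjugation from a suitable E. coli donor supplying the remaining transfer functions.

The payload consists of two inserts. The first is an 807 bp segment of B. diazoefficiens DNA from the region downstream of scoI, including part of blr1132; it is not annotated in the feature table but presumably lies in the unannotated stretch next to the reporter. It provides the homology for recombination. Because ColE1-type replicons are generally not maintained in rhizobia, tetracycline-resistant recipients are expected to carry the plasmid integrated at this locus. The second insert is the 687 bp HcRed coding sequence, derived from pTE100_HcRed and placed under Paph. That promoter is not annotated as such, though a Tn5-derived fragment immediately upstream of HcRed is consistent with the aph (kanamycin resistance) promoter. The construct is used for stable fluorescent tagging of B. diazoefficiens to follow host-plant infection and colonization.
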