Addgene plasmid #67035: pRJPaph-HcRed
Purpose: Plasmid for Paph-HcRed integration downstream of B. diazoefficiens (B. japonicum) scoI
Depositing lab: Julia Vorholt. Depositing organization: ETH Zurich (Swiss Federal Institute of Technology). Publication: Stable fluorescent and enzymatic tagging of Bradyrhizobium diazoefficiens to analyze host-plant infection and colonization. Ledermann R, Bartsch I, Remus-Emsermann M, Vorholt JA, Fischer HM. Mol Plant Microbe Interact. 2015 Jun 2. 10.1094/MPMI-03-15-0054-TA PubMed 26035130.
Backbone
  Vector backbone: pSUP202pol4
  Vector type: Conjugative bacterial vector
Growth in bacteria
  Bacterial resistance: Tetracycline, 10 μg/mL
  Growth temperature: 37°C
  Growth strain: DH5alpha
  Copy number: High Copy
Gene/Insert 1
  Gene/Insert name: B. diazoefficiens DNA from scoI downstream region (comprising blr1132')
  Species: Bradyrhizobium diazoefficiens USDA 110 (Bradyrhizobium japonicum USDA 110)
  Insert size (bp): 807
Gene/Insert 2
  Gene/Insert name: HcRed
  Species: Synthetic
  Insert size (bp): 687
Resource information
  A portion of this plasmid was derived from a plasmid made by: pTE100_HcRed (Schada von Borzyskowski et al., ACS Synth. Biol. 4:430-443, 2015)
Terms and licenses: Academic/Nonprofit Terms; Industry Terms: Not Available to Industry
How to cite: pRJPaph-HcRed was a gift from Julia Vorholt (Addgene plasmid # 67035 ; http://n2t.net/addgene:67035 ; RRID:Addgene_67035)
