>Addgene plasmid #67035 | pRJPaph-HcRed | addgene partial sequence | sequence record 121434 | HcRed-Fwd 5'-ACGAGTACTTCGAGCTGTACGA-3'
CCGGTACAGCGACCTGCCCGAGAAGGCCAACTGAGAATTGAAGCTTAGATCTTGACTAGTCCTGCAGGCG
TTATCTGTAGTTTGGTGGATCGGTCGGACCGCGTCCTCGGTGTAACCTCTCCCGCTTGCGGGAGAGGTAT
AGGCCGCTTTTGGCGGCCGTCCTCTAAGACGCCGAGGCAAAGCCTCGGCTATGGCAGAGCGCCGGGTGAG
GGCTCTCTCCTCTCGGGGATTGTCCCTCCGCGGAGACACCCTCTCCCCGCCCCCCTCCCGCAAGCGGGAG
AGGGAGCGCACCTTCACCCTGACCGCAATCGGCGCTCGCGTTCCCGGGCGGATGGTCTATAAGGCCCTCC
GATCCCAACGAAATTCGTTCATTTCCGGCCGATGGCTCCATCGCAACAGGCGAAATCGTCCAAATCTGCC
CGTGGCTTGCTGACAGGGCTGGCCGTCGGCGCCTGCCTGTTCGCCGGCTTGCCCGGCGCGCAGGCGCAGG
CCCCGGCCAAGCAGCCTCCGGCGGCGCCCCAGGTCACCCCGCAGGTCGCGCCCCAGGCGGCCCCGCAGGC
CGTGCCCGGCTTCTGGGACCCGCGGCGGCGGCCGGAGCGGCCGGACCTGTCGCGCCTGACCGTGATCCGC
TTTTTGACCGAGACCGACTATCCGCCGTTCAACTACACCGGCGCCGACGGCAATCCGGCCGGCTTCAACG
TCGATCTCGCCCGCGCGCTCTGCGAGGAGATCAAGGTCACCTGCACGGTGCAGATGCGCCGCTTCGAGAC
CCTGGTCGACGCGCTCACCTCGAACCGGGGCGATGCTATCATCGCCTCGATGGCGGTGAGCCCGCAGCTC
CGGGCCCGCGTCGACTTCTCCGATCCCTATTACCGTCTAGAGCGGCCGCCACCGCGGTGG
