>Addgene plasmid #67035 | pRJPaph-HcRed | addgene partial sequence | sequence record 121439 | pBR322ori-3 5'-tttgtttgcaagcagcagat-3'
GGATCTCAAGAAGATCCTTTGATCTTTTCTACGGGGTCTGACGCTCAGTGGAACGAAAACTCACGTTAAG
GGATTTTGGTCATGAGATTATCAAAAAGGATCTTCACCTAGATCCTTTTAAATTAAAAATGAAGTTTTAA
ATCAATCTAAAGTATATATGAGTAAACTTGGTCTGACAGTTACCAATGCTTAATCAGTGAGGCACCTATC
TCAGCGATCTGTCTATTTCGTTCATCCATAGTTGCCTGACTCCCCGTCGTGTAGATAACTACGATACGGG
AGGGCTTACCATCTGGCCCCAGTG
