>Addgene plasmid #67035 | pRJPaph-HcRed | addgene partial sequence | sequence record 121441 | pRJPaph-R1 5'-GGAAATCGTCGTGGTATTCAc-3'
AACGTTTCAGTTTGCTCATGGAAAACGGTGTAACAAGGGTGAACACTATCCCATATCACCAGCTCACCGT
CTTTCATTGCCATACGGAATTCGAGCTCGCACGCTGCCGCAAGCACTCAGGGCGCAAGGGCTGCTAAAGG
AAGCGGAACACGTAGAAAGCCAGTCCGCAGAAACGGTGCTGACCCCGGATGAATGTCAGCTACTGGGCTA
TCTGGACAAGGGAAAACGCAAGCGCAAAGAGAAAGCAGGTAGCTTGCAGTGGGCTTACATGGCGATAGCT
AGACTGGGCGGTTTTATGGACAGCAAGCGAACCGGAATTGCCAGCTGGGGCGCCCTCTGGTAAGGTTGGG
AAGCCCTGCAAAGTAAACTGGATGGCTTTCTTGCCGCCAAGGATCTGATGGCGCAGGGGATCAAGATCTG
ATCAAGAGACAGGATACTAGAAATAAGAAGGAGATATAATTATGGTGAGCGGCCTGCTGAAGGAGAGTAT
GCGCATCAAGATGTACATGGAGGGCACCGTGAACGGCCACTACTTCAAGTGCGAGGGCGAGGGCGACGGC
AACCCCTTCGCCGGCACCCAGAGCATGAGAATCCACGTGACCGAGGGCGCCCCCCTGCCCTTCGCCTTCG
ACATCCTGGCCCCCTGCTGCGAGTACGGCAGCAGGACCTTCGTGCACCACACCGCCGAGATCCCCGACTT
CTTCAAGCAGAGCTTCCCCGAGGGCTTCACCTGGGAGAGAACCACCACCTACGAGGACGGCGGCATCCTG
ACCGCCCACCAGGACACCAGCCTGGAGGGCAACTGCCTGATCTACAAGGTGAAGGTGCACGGCACCAACT
TCCCCGCCGACGGCCCCGTGATGAAGAACAAGAGCGGCGGCTGGGAGCCCAGCACCGAGGTGGTGTACCC
CGAGAACGGCGTGCTGTGCGGCCGGAACGTGATGGCCCTGAAGGTGGGCGACCGGCACCTGATCTGCCAC
CACTACACCAGCTACCGGAGCAAGAAGGCCGTGCGCGCCCTGACCATGCCCGG
