>Addgene plasmid #67035 | pRJPaph-HcRed | addgene partial sequence | sequence record 121443 | psc101-For 5'-GATCAGATCATGATCCCCTGCGCCATCAGATCC-3'
TGGCGGCAAGAAAGCCATCCAGTTTACTTTGCAGGGCTTCCCAACCTTACCAGAGGGCGCCCCAGCTGGC
AATTCCGGTTCGCTTGCTGTCCATAAAACCGCCCAGTCTAGCTATCGCCATGTAAGCCCACTGCAAGCTA
CCTGCTTTCTCTTTGCGCTTGCGTTTTCCCTTGTCCAGATAGCCCAGTAGCTGACATTCATCCGGGGTCA
GCACCGTTTCTGCGGACTGGCTTTCTACGTGTTCCGCTTCCTTTAGCAGCCCTTGCGCCCTGAGTGCTTG
CGGCAGCGTGCGAGCTCGAATTCCGTATGGCAATGAAAGACGGTGAGCTGGTGATATGGGATAGTGTTCA
CCCTTGTTACACCGTTTTCCATGAGCAAACTGAAACGTTTTCATCGCTCTGGAGTGAATACCACGACGAT
TTCCGGCAGTTTCTACACATATATTCGCAAGATGTGGCGTGTTACGGTGAAAACCTGGCCTATTTCCCTA
AAGGGTTTATTGAGAATATGTTTTTCGTCTCAGCCAATCCCTGGGTGAGTTTCACCAGTTTTGATTTAAA
CGTGGCCAATATGGACAACTTCTTCGCCCCCGTTTTCACCATGGGCAAATATTATACGCAAGGCGACAAG
GTGCTGATGCCGCTGGCGATTCAGGTTCATCATGCCGTTTGTGATGGCTTCCATGTCGGCAGAATGCTTA
ATGAATTACAACAGTACTGCGATGAGTGGCAGGGCGGGGCGTAATTTTTTTAAGGCAGTTATTGGTGCCC
TTAAACGCCTGGTTGCTACGCCTGAATAAGTGATAATAAGCGGATGAATGGCAGAAATTCGAAAGCAAAT
TCGACCCGGTCGTCGGTTCAGGGCAGGGTCGTTAAATAGCCGCTTATGTCTATTGCTGGTTTACCGGTTT
ATTGACTACCGGAAGCAGTGTGACCGTGTGCTTCTCAAATGCCTGAGGCCAGTTTGCTCAGGCTCTCCCC
GTGGAGGTAATAATTGACGATATGATCCAGCCGACCAGGCTTT
