>Addgene plasmid #67035 | pRJPaph-HcRed | addgene partial sequence | sequence record 122157 | pRJPaph-F1 5'-AAGTGGTCCTGCAACTTTATCC-3'
TTAATAGTTTGCGCAACGTTGTTGCCATTGCCGCGGTTCGGTGATGCCACGATCCTCGCCCTGCTGGCGA
AGATCGAAGAGAAGCAGGACGAGCTTGGCAAGGTCATGATGGGCGTGGTCCGCCCGAGGGCAGAGCCATG
ACTTTTTCCACCGCGGTGGCGGCCGCTCTAGACGGTAATAGGGATCGGAGAAGTCGACGCGGGCCCGGAG
CTGCGGGCTCACCGCCATCGAGGCGATGATAGCATCGCCCCGGTTCGAGGTGAGCGCGTCGACCAGGGTC
TCGAAGCGGCGCATCTGCACCGTGCAGGTGACCTTGATCTCCTCGCAGAGCGCGCGGGCGAGATCGACGT
TGAAGCCGGCCGGATTGCCGTCGGCGCCGGTGTAGTTGAACGGCGGATAGTCGGTCTCGGTCAAAAAGCG
GATCACGGTCAGGCGCGACAGGTCCGGCCGCTCCGGCCGCCGCCGCGGGTCCCAGAAGCCGGGCACGGCC
TGCGGGGCCGCCTGGGGCGCGACCTGCGGGGTGACCTGGGGCGCCGCCGGAGGCTGCTTGGCCGGGGCCT
GCGCCTGCGCGCCGGGCAAGCCGGCGAACAGGCAGGCGCCGACGGCCAGCCCTGTC
